Addgene plasmid #24727: pHPyV6-607a
Depositing lab: Christopher Buck. Depositing organization: National Cancer Institute (NCI). Publication: Merkel cell polyomavirus and two previously unknown polyomaviruses are chronically shed from human skin. Schowalter RM, Pastrana DV, Pumphrey KA, Moyer AL, Buck CB.. Cell Host Microbe. 2010 Jun 25;7(6):509-15. 10.1016/j.chom.2010.05.006 PubMed 20542254.
Backbone
  Vector backbone: pFunnyfarm
  Backbone manufacturer: Christopher Buck lab, Addgene plasmid 24755
  Backbone size w/o insert (bp): 2131
  Vector type: Viral clone
Growth in bacteria
  Bacterial resistance: Bleocin (Zeocin), 50 μg/mL
  Growth temperature: 37°C
  Growth strain: DH5alpha
  Copy number: High Copy
Gene/Insert
  Gene/Insert name: Full genome of Human polyomavirus 6 (alt name: Polyomavirus HPyV6 isolate 607a)
  Species: polyomavirus
  Insert size (bp): 4934
  GenBank ID: HM011560
  Cloning method: Gateway Cloning; 5′ cloning site attPI (destroyed during cloning); 3′ cloning site AttP2 (destroyed during cloning)
  Sequencing primers: 5′ M13/pUC Forward; 3′ AsyR (CTGAAAGAGGAACTTGGTTAGG)
Terms and licenses: Academic/Nonprofit Terms; Industry Terms: Not Available to Industry
Depositor comments: genome can be liberated by digestion with Hind III.
How to cite: pHPyV6-607a was a gift from Christopher Buck (Addgene plasmid # 24727 ; http://n2t.net/addgene:24727 ; RRID:Addgene_24727)
