[The description below was written by a language model from this plasmid's Addgene catalogue record and the feature table of its GenBank file.]
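Description:
pHPyV6-607a is a bacterial plasmid carrying a cloned viral genome: the complete genome of Human polyomavirus 6, isolate 607a (about 4.9 kb), in the small pFunnyfarm backbone (about 2.1 kb), for a total of 7,065 bp. It is propagated in E. coli at high copy from a ColE1/pUC-type origin and selected with Zeocin (bleomycin-family) resistance. The feature table does not annotate the resistance coding sequence itself, but it does show an EM7 synthetic bacterial promoter, overlapping a T7 promoter, which is the kind of element that typically drives such a marker. An rrnB T1 terminator and M13 forward primer sites lie upstream of the insert.

The viral genome was introduced by Gateway recombination. The catalogue notes that the attP sites of the backbone were destroyed during cloning, and the map accordingly shows the insert flanked by attL1 and attL2, as in an entry-type clone, so the segment could in principle be transferred by an LR reaction. The individual polyomavirus genes and regulatory region are not annotated in the feature table. The only feature called within the insert is a short "WELQut protease site", which is most likely a chance sequence match by the automated annotation rather than an engineered element.

According to the depositor, the viral genome can be released from the vector by HindIII digestion, which allows the viral DNA to be separated from bacterial sequences. The clone comes from work that identified previously unknown polyomaviruses chronically shed from human skin, and it serves as a reference molecular clone of HPyV6 for studying the virus and its genes.
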