LOCUS       Exported 7065 bp ds-DNA circular SYN 12-MAY-2021
DEFINITION  synthetic circular DNA
ACCESSION   .
VERSION     .
KEYWORDS    pHPyV6-607a
SOURCE      synthetic DNA construct
  ORGANISM  synthetic DNA construct
REFERENCE   1 (bases 1 to 7065)
  AUTHORS   Schowalter RM, Pastrana DV, Pumphrey KA, Moyer AL, Buck CB.
  TITLE     Merkel cell polyomavirus and two previously unknown polyomaviruses
            are chronically shed from human skin.
  JOURNAL   Cell Host Microbe. 2010 Jun 25;7(6):509-15.
  PUBMED    20542254
REFERENCE   2 (bases 1 to 7065)
  AUTHORS   .
  TITLE     Direct Submission
  JOURNAL   Exported May 12, 2021 from SnapGene Server 1.1.58
            http://www.snapgene.com
FEATURES             Location/Qualifiers
     source          1..7065
                     /organism="synthetic DNA construct"
                     /mol_type="other DNA"
     primer_bind     176..198
                     /label=M13/pUC Forward
                     /note="In lacZ gene"
     primer_bind     190..207
                     /label=M13 Forward
                     /note="In lacZ gene. Also called M13-F20 or M13 (-21)
                     Forward"
     primer_bind     191..207
                     /label=M13 fwd
                     /note="common sequencing primer, one of multiple similar
                     variants"
     protein_bind    223..322
                     /gene="mutant version of attL"
                     /label=attL1
                     /bound_moiety="LR Clonase(TM)"
                     /note="recombination site for the Gateway(R) LR reaction"
     CDS             complement(3377..3388)
                     /codon_start=1
                     /product="WELQut protease recognition and cleavage site"
                     /label=WELQut site
                     /translation="WELQ"
     protein_bind    complement(5258..5357)
                     /gene="mutant version of attL"
                     /label=attL2
                     /bound_moiety="LR Clonase(TM)"
                     /note="recombination site for the Gateway(R) LR reaction"
     promoter        complement(5954..5972)
                     /label=T7 promoter
                     /note="promoter for bacteriophage T7 RNA polymerase"
     promoter        complement(5964..6011)
                     /label=EM7 promoter
                     /note="synthetic bacterial promoter "
     rep_origin      complement(6097..6685)
                     /direction=LEFT
                     /label=ori
                     /note="high-copy-number ColE1/pMB1/pBR322/pUC origin of
                     replication"
     primer_bind     complement(6177..6196)
                     /label=pBR322ori-F
                     /note="pBR322 origin, forward primer"
     primer_bind     complement(6893..6910)
                     /label=pBAD Reverse
                     /note="For vectors with E. coli araBAD promoter, reverse
                     primer"
     terminator      7063..84
                     /gene="Escherichia coli rrnB"
                     /label=rrnB T1 terminator
                     /note="transcription terminator T1 from the E. coli rrnB
                     gene"
ORIGIN
        1 ataaaacgaa aggctcagtc gaaagactgg gcctttcgtt ttatctgttg tttgtcggtg
       61 aacgctctcc tgagtaggac aaatccgccg ggagaacaac aacaattgca ttcattttat
      121 gtttcaggtt cagggggagg tgtgggaggt tttttaacgc tagcatggat gttttcccag
      181 tcacgacgtt gtaaaacgac ggccagtctt aagctcgggc cccaaataat gattttattt
      241 tgactgatag tgacctgttc gttgcaacaa attgatgagc aatgcttttt tataatgcca
      301 actttgtaca aaaaagcagg ctcaaaagct tcccagagta ataaaaaaag gaggagtgga
      361 ggttatggaa acagtgccac tttctgaaga cacaatttat aaagtggagg caattctgct
      421 gcctaatttt gcttctggat ccaatactgc agtataccag tctcggggag ccccctacac
      481 ctttactgac actttggatg ctggttcatc tctgtgttat accctggctg ttgttaattt
      541 gcctgaaatt cctgaggccc tgtgtgatga tactttgttg gtttgggaag ccttcagagt
      601 tgaaacagaa ctaatattta ccccacaagt gggaagtgct ggatatataa gagcacaagg
      661 aacccctgct ggtgtagaag gttcccaaat gtacttttgg gcctgtggag gcagcccctt
      721 ggatgtcatt ggtattaacc cagatccaga aagaatgaat gtagcagcag gcctggaagg
      781 gcctagtaaa gagaaccaac catctgttgc aggcattaaa gctaccagaa aacaagttac
      841 agctgccaat tttcccattg aaatttggag tgctgatcct accaggaatg agaactgtag
      901 atattttggc agaattgttg gtggtagtgt tacccctcca gtggtttcct ttggaaatca
      961 gagcaccact ccattggttg atgaaaatgg agtaggtata ctctgtttgt ttggagctat
     1021 atatctaaca tcagcagata tgttggggat ggtagggtat gctggtaacc ccactctcag
     1081 tgatgcctat agccagcaaa gaagtgtgca ggctgccttt ggaagatttt ttagagttca
     1141 cttcagacag aggagagtta aacatccata tactgtggat atgatgttta gacaattcct
     1201 gcagcctcag aagccacagg tgcaagggac acaacctaat gctgtccaag aagtagtaat
     1261 ggaacaaatg cagccaagca tacttccaac tactctggag ggtgctattg ggtactcacc
     1321 cagtacaaag tttattctcc aaaatgggga acttatatac ccttctagta cagtagcagc
     1381 aggtgctgca aatttgtttg ggcctccagt agagaaacag acaagcaagg aacctagtaa
     1441 gggtgagctg taaacccctc tttctgtgaa agacaaagca tatgctgggt aattgttaaa
     1501 caatgaattc tttattgtat caataaatct tacatggaat gcatggagcc aatgccagat
     1561 tcttgagtac tgtcatttgt ttcatcattt tcctgtggct gtacaaaaga ttcatctacc
     1621 agtacatttg taaaagggtc aatgccagct aaaatatttt ctttcatagt ttggtacatt
     1681 ccaaagctaa cccatctttc aaaagtttgc ttccagttaa caacatcttc ctgcagttct
     1741 tccataaagt cctccactgg ctcccaccaa attagagctg ccaacaaggt ggtccccttt
     1801 tgtaacagcc ttttggacat taatacacaa tctttcaaac atttttgcaa acatggctta
     1861 tgcagaaaat aatatcctct ggcaattctg gcctttacag tacatggaat tatatagtca
     1921 ttacaggtga tcacagatgg aggaaacagc tgggacacct tgtttagatg cttcctctcc
     1981 atatttactg gcacacatcc atctaaataa tccctaaggt tatctaggtt tgtcatccca
     2041 cacccttgtg taagattggt attagccata ggtgttccct ttacatcctc aatgacacac
     2101 atgaatttgt caatggcaca tcccagttca aagtttatct tatctggagt acaatttaca
     2161 ttcaaagaca caccccctac aagatccaat attgcagcag ccaatgttgt tttgccacta
     2221 tttatggggc ctttgaacaa cacatttctt tttttaggta tgttttcagt taaaatgctt
     2281 agtatttcct ttagtttagt agtaaagcta ggctgcaaac aatctaacca ggccacagcc
     2341 cccagtaatt gagtaatttc cacacctcct gcatattgct cagctaggat tgtaaattgc
     2401 ttcttaaagg cctgtaatac cagatcctgt ctagttgatt ccaacattaa cacccttctt
     2461 tgtgctgcta ctctgtcaca ggcctgctga gcaatagatt tctggttttt agctgctttg
     2521 aataattggg cattgtgaaa gtgtacttca tggtgtttat gcactttcac tcccttttta
     2581 catttcatac agcttgctgg atcattggca aattctatat aatatcccaa taatgccaga
     2641 caatcagtta ggtctgtgtc actagcaaaa gaagctactt gattccaatc acattcctct
     2701 tttttggagc cttcctgaaa gtcataactg tgtaaaccct cagccctaga ttcttgtata
     2761 acagtaaatt catccccctg caaggccata taacattcag cagattttaa aacagctttg
     2821 attaacagaa atgaaatagt acagcatttt gacaaagcat ttagcatagc agacactcta
     2881 tgtcttctag gagtaataca gtaaagtata gcccctgtat tatcattgca tttataggcc
     2941 ccagtaaaaa ctgcattaaa tgctgactgt agcttatcat acaaggtttc ccatttttca
     3001 agggttgtat agctaacaaa gcaggtatag catttattac caagagttgc atggcttaga
     3061 taatcatgca ggcaagatgg aaagtcattt ggagcaggat tgggttttct tttcttagga
     3121 ggagtgcaag aatacttgct gtcttgagag ttgccttcac cagggtccac attgtcttct
     3181 tcttctgagg ctgacaggtg ttcatcacaa tataaatctt catcgtccca gcctctattg
     3241 aaatcagccc accattgttc ccagccggga ctgccatatt gtggaggtgg ccttacctgt
     3301 aaaataaatt ataagtttca atgcatcact acctggacta tctataaaaa ttgcacttac
     3361 caccagatga gcttctctgt aattcccaac caatccaggg ggctttggta gataatgtgg
     3421 gtccaccaca taaaagaatc agcttccaca ggtaggccaa accagagaca gtagcacttg
     3481 tagcaccagc actttcccca aatagttggc tttcctaaat taatctccac ttgcttttta
     3541 tgctcctttt tgagaaggca atgaaggcat ttgcaggaac tgattccttg ttgtacacac
     3601 aaacggaaat cccaaacttt ctttttatga aattcagggc ctaagaactc cccaacagtt
     3661 aagggaatac cccaatcatc actgacctca gaggaaaagc accaggtggg tgatgaagac
     3721 atttggtccc tcagggtggc attcaacttc tcctttaaaa cattcaggcg ttgcattttt
     3781 tcaggatccc ctcctttatc aggatgatat tttttacaag ctagtcttat cttctgttgc
     3841 ataaggggta aattacccca acaggccatg ctgaggccta taagatccat tagctcccta
     3901 acttcttctc tggctaaaag gcgatccatt ttgctgcttg agtagtctct gaatgaaatg
     3961 ttaaaatccc agacagcagg tgaaatccct gtgcaggctt acgcaactgg gcagggccat
     4021 ttaagctccc ttatctctct aattatagga ggcaataaag gccaccaggc cacctcaatg
     4081 tatgagaaaa aaggagagga aatagggcaa ccaaaggtca aaaggaagtt attaggcgag
     4141 aaaagcccgc caaatttttt cccagtcata actgaggttg accaccgttg acacaacacc
     4201 ctaattagta agttcttcaa tttctgtttt attttgtttt aactcttcag tgacctcacc
     4261 gcctgttgac cctggtctta atttctactt aacaggtaag ccatgggaat tctatttagt
     4321 cttcctgaaa ttatagcagc tgctgctgtt ggagggggag aggccctgga aattgctggt
     4381 ggtctaggag cccttgtatc aggggaagga ctggctacat tagaggctct acagtctgct
     4441 gctgctttat ccagtgaagc aactgcagct ctagctgtat ctaatgaggc tgccattgta
     4501 ttgtcaacag ttcctgagtt gtcccagacc ctctttggag cacaattact actgtcttct
     4561 gtagcaggcg ttggaggtgt tatatacagc aactataacc ctggggaact gtacaaggcg
     4621 ccagaaggac caggtggact cggcccaaga gttggaaaca ccaccatggc acttcaactg
     4681 tggttgccac aagtttggtc ttggggaggc gcgggtagag gtctccccga ctggcttatc
     4741 aacatgcttc gtgaagtgcc gtctcccaca gagatcctca gtgacattgt cagaggaata
     4801 tggacttcct actatagagc aggcagggag ataatccaaa gaacagcttc tagggaattg
     4861 ggggccttgc tgagtagggt aagagaaact gttatacatg gggctgaaag agctttggaa
     4921 gcagcccctg acccagtgca aggcctagta aatctagtaa actatgctgt aaattataat
     4981 agacagtggg aaacaagggc cctgttagaa ggaaggcctc tgtttgaggg caatggagta
     5041 gtaaactatg atatgcaaaa tcttcctgta aatggaaata atgatcaaag gggggggttt
     5101 catgatgaag gtctttgggt aagtttctca gcagagcagg gaaatactgg ccaatactgt
     5161 atacctcaat ggctgctttt tgttcttgag gagctggaca aagagattaa ggaagatgcc
     5221 ttgtcacaga aaaggaaatg gaccaattca aaagcttacc cagctttctt gtacaaagtt
     5281 ggcattataa gaaagcattg cttatcaatt tgttgcaacg aacaggtcac tatcagtcaa
     5341 aataaaatca ttatttgcca tccagctgat aagcaagtaa aacctctaca aatgtggtaa
     5401 aatcgataag gatccgggct ggcgtaatag cgaagaggcc cgcaccgatc gcccttccca
     5461 acagttgcgt acctaaccaa gttcctcttt cagaggttat ttcaggccct gcagggttaa
     5521 ttaacaaaaa accccgccgg ggcggggttt tttgttacaa ttcttatcct cagtcctgct
     5581 cctctgccac aaagtgcaca cagttgcctg ctgggtctct cagggcaaac tctctccccc
     5641 agggctgctc tccaatctct gtcatggcag ggccactggc atccctgaag ttggtggaga
     5701 ccacctcact ccactcagca tacagctcat ccagtcctct cacccacacc caagccaggg
     5761 tgttgtcagg caccacctgg tcctggactg ctgagatgaa cagggtgaca tcatctctga
     5821 ccacacctgc aaagtcatcc tccacaaaat ctctggagaa ccccaacctg tcagtccaga
     5881 actcaacagc tccagccaca tccctggctg tgagcactgg gacagcactg gtcaacttgg
     5941 ccatgatggc cctcctatag tgagtcgtat tatactatgc cgatatacta tgccgatgat
     6001 taattgtcaa ctacttttga aaaatttaat taagaacatg tgagcaaaag gccagcaaaa
     6061 ggccaggaac cgtaaaaagg ccgcgttgct ggcgtttttc cataggctcc gcccccctga
     6121 cgagcatcac aaaaatcgac gctcaagtca gaggtggcga aacccgacag gactataaag
     6181 ataccaggcg tttccccctg gaagctccct cgtgcgctct cctgttccga ccctgccgct
     6241 taccggatac ctgtccgcct ttctcccttc gggaagcgtg gcgctttctc atagctcacg
     6301 ctgtaggtat ctcagttcgg tgtaggtcgt tcgctccaag ctgggctgtg tgcacgaacc
     6361 ccccgttcag cccgaccgct gcgccttatc cggtaactat cgtcttgagt ccaacccggt
     6421 aagacacgac ttatcgccac tggcagcagc cactggtaac aggattagca gagcgaggta
     6481 tgtaggcggt gctacagagt tcttgaagtg gtggcctaac tacggctaca ctagaagaac
     6541 agtatttggt atctgcgctc tgctgaagcc agttaccttc ggaaaaagag ttggtagctc
     6601 ttgatccggc aaacaaacca ccgctggtag cggtggtttt tttgtttgca agcagcagat
     6661 tacgcgcaga aaaaaaggat ctcaagaaga tcctttgatc ttttctacgg ggtctgacgc
     6721 tcagtggaac gaaaactcac gttaagggat tttggtcatg gctagttaat taacccacgt
     6781 ttcaacatgc acatcccagt aatttggaaa cattttgttt ccaaagattc acttaacatt
     6841 ggtttagcaa catgaagctt ggctgttttg gcggatgaga gaagattttc agcctgatac
     6901 agattaaatc agaacgcaga agcggtctga taaaacagaa tttgcctggc ggcagtagcg
     6961 cggtggtccc acctgacccc atgccgaact cagaagtgaa acgccgtagc gccgatggta
     7021 gtgtggggtc tccccatgcg agagtaggga actgccaggc atcaa
//
