>Addgene plasmid #24727 | pHPyV6-607a | addgene partial sequence | sequence record 30736 | 24727 with M13pUC-fwd
CCAATATGATTTTATTTTGACTGATAGTGACCTGTTCGTTGCAACAAATTGATGAGCAATGCTTTTTTAT
AATGCCAACTTTGTACAAAAAAGCAGGCTCAAAAGCTTCCCAGAGTAATAAAAAAAGGAGGAGTGGAGGT
TATGGAAACAGTGCCACTTTCTGAAGACACAATTTATAAAGTGGAGGCAATTCTGCTGCCTAATTTTGCT
TCTGGATCCAATACTGCAGTATACCAGTCTCGGGGAGCCCCCTACACCTTTACTGACACTTTGGATGCTG
GTTCATCTCTGTGTTATACCCTGGCTGTTGTTAATTTGCCTGAAATTCCTGAGGCCCTGTGTGATGATAC
TTTGTTGGTTTGGGAAGCCTTCAGAGTTGAAACAGAACTAATATTTACCCCACAAGTGGGAAGTGCTGGA
TATATAAGAGCACAAGGAACCCCTGCTGGTGTAGAAGGTTCCCAAATGTACTTTTGGGCCTGTGGAGGCA
GCCCCTTGGATGTCATTGGTATTAACCCAGATCCAGAAAGAATGAATGTAGCAGCAGGCCTGGAAGGGCC
TAGTAAAGAGAACCAACCATCTGTTGCAGGCATTAAAGCTACCAGAAAACAAGTTACAGCTGCCAATTTT
CCCATTGAAATTTGGAGTGCTGATCCTACCAGGAATGAGAACTGTAGATATTTTGGCAGAATTGTTGGTG
GTAGTGTTACCCCTCCAGTGGTTTCCTTTGGAAATCAGAGCACCACTCCATTGGTTGATGAAAATGGAGT
AGGTATACTCTGTTTGTTTGGAGCTATATATCTAACATCAGCAGATATGTTGGGGATGGTAGGGTATGCT
GGTAACCCCACTCTCAGTGATGCCTATAGCCAGCAAAGAAGTGTGCAGGCTGCCTTTGGAA
